>Addgene plasmid #106819 | gh149 | addgene full sequence | sequence record 221358 | Addgene Assembled Full Sequence
CTAAATTGTAAGCGTTAATATTTTGTTAAAATTCGCGTTAAATTTTTGTTAAATCAGCTCATTTTTTAAC
CAATAGGCCGAAATCGGCAAAATCCCTTATAAATCAAAAGAATAGACCGAGATAGGGTTGAGTGGCCGCT
ACAGGGCGCTCCCATTCGCCATTCAGGCTGCGCAACTGTTGGGAAGGGCGTTTCGGTGCGGGCCTCTTCG
CTATTACGCCAGCTGGCGAAAGGGGGATGTGCTGCAAGGCGATTAAGTTGGGTAACGCCAGGGTTTTCCC
AGTCACGACGTTGTAAAACGACGGCCAGTGAGCGCGACGTAATACGACTCACTATAGGGCGAATTGGCGG
AAGGCCGTCAAGGCCACGTGTCTTGTCCAGAGCTCGATATCGAATTCGAGGGCCTATTTCCCATGATTCC
TTCATATTTGCATATACGATACAAGGCTGTTAGAGAGATAATTGGAATTAATTTGACTGTAAACACAAAG
ATATTAGTACAAAATACGTGACGTAGAAAGTAATAATTTCTTGGGTAGTTTGCAGTTTTAAAATTATGTT
TTAAAATGGACTATCATATGCTTACCGTAACTTGAAAGTATTTCGATTTCTTGGCTTTATATATCTTGTG
GAAAGGACGAAACACCGCTCTTCATCTCTATAGGGGGTTTTAGAGCTAGAAATAGCAAGTTAAAATAAGG
CTAGTCCGTTATCAACTTGAAAAAGTGGCACCGAGTCGGTGCTTTTTTTGGTACCTGGAGCACAAGACTG
GCCTCATGGGCCTTCCGCTCACTGCCCGCTTTCCAGTCGGGAAACCTGTCGTGCCAGCTGCATTAACATG
GTCATAGCTGTTTCCTTGCGTATTGGGCGCTCTCCGCTTCCTCGCTCACTGACTCGCTGCGCTCGGTCGT
TCGGGTAAAGCCTGGGGTGCCTAATGAGCAAAAGGCCAGCAAAAGGCCAGGAACCGTAAAAAGGCCGCGT
TGCTGGCGTTTTTCCATAGGCTCCGCCCCCCTGACGAGCATCACAAAAATCGACGCTCAAGTCAGAGGTG
GCGAAACCCGACAGGACTATAAAGATACCAGGCGTTTCCCCCTGGAAGCTCCCTCGTGCGCTCTCCTGTT
CCGACCCTGCCGCTTACCGGATACCTGTCCGCCTTTCTCCCTTCGGGAAGCGTGGCGCTTTCTCATAGCT
CACGCTGTAGGTATCTCAGTTCGGTGTAGGTCGTTCGCTCCAAGCTGGGCTGTGTGCACGAACCCCCCGT
TCAGCCCGACCGCTGCGCCTTATCCGGTAACTATCGTCTTGAGTCCAACCCGGTAAGACACGACTTATCG
CCACTGGCAGCAGCCACTGGTAACAGGATTAGCAGAGCGAGGTATGTAGGCGGTGCTACAGAGTTCTTGA
AGTGGTGGCCTAACTACGGCTACACTAGAAGAACAGTATTTGGTATCTGCGCTCTGCTGAAGCCAGTTAC
CTTCGGAAAAAGAGTTGGTAGCTCTTGATCCGGCAAACAAACCACCGCTGGTAGCGGTGGTTTTTTTGTT
TGCAAGCAGCAGATTACGCGCAGAAAAAAAGGATCTCAAGAAGATCCTTTGATCTTTTCTACGGGGTCTG
ACGCTCAGTGGAACGAAAACTCACGTTAAGGGATTTTGGTCATGAGATTATCAAAAAGGATCTTCACCTA
GATCCTTTTAAATTAAAAATGAAGTTTTAAATCAATCTAAAGTATATATGAGTAAACTTGGTCTGACAGT
TACCAATGCTTAATCAGTGAGGCACCTATCTCAGCGATCTGTCTATTTCGTTCATCCATAGTTGCCTGAC
TCCCCGTCGTGTAGATAACTACGATACGGGAGGGCTTACCATCTGGCCCCAGTGCTGCAATGATACCGCG
AGAACCACGCTCACCGGCTCCAGATTTATCAGCAATAAACCAGCCAGCCGGAAGGGCCGAGCGCAGAAGT
GGTCCTGCAACTTTATCCGCCTCCATCCAGTCTATTAATTGTTGCCGGGAAGCTAGAGTAAGTAGTTCGC
CAGTTAATAGTTTGCGCAACGTTGTTGCCATTGCTACAGGCATCGTGGTGTCACGCTCGTCGTTTGGTAT
GGCTTCATTCAGCTCCGGTTCCCAACGATCAAGGCGAGTTACATGATCCCCCATGTTGTGCAAAAAAGCG
GTTAGCTCCTTCGGTCCTCCGATCGTTGTCAGAAGTAAGTTGGCCGCAGTGTTATCACTCATGGTTATGG
CAGCACTGCATAATTCTCTTACTGTCATGCCATCCGTAAGATGCTTTTCTGTGACTGGTGAGTACTCAAC
CAAGTCATTCTGAGAATAGTGTATGCGGCGACCGAGTTGCTCTTGCCCGGCGTCAATACGGGATAATACC
GCGCCACATAGCAGAACTTTAAAAGTGCTCATCATTGGAAAACGTTCTTCGGGGCGAAAACTCTCAAGGA
TCTTACCGCTGTTGAGATCCAGTTCGATGTAACCCACTCGTGCACCCAACTGATCTTCAGCATCTTTTAC
TTTCACCAGCGTTTCTGGGTGAGCAAAAACAGGAAGGCAAAATGCCGCAAAAAAGGGAATAAGGGCGACA
CGGAAATGTTGAATACTCATACTCTTCCTTTTTCAATATTATTGAAGCATTTATCAGGGTTATTGTCTCA
TGAGCGGATACATATTTGAATGTATTTAGAAAAATAAACAAATAGGGGTTCCGCGCACATTTCCCCGAAA
AGTGCCAC
Features (pLannotate 1.2.2; 10 found; start..end, strand, type, name):
      3..134     -  rep_origin     M13 ori (fragment): M13 bacteriophage origin of replication; arrow indicates direction of (+) strand synthesis
    155..311     -  CDS            lacZα (fragment): LacZα fragment of β-galactosidase; lacZ fragment
    320..338     +  promoter       T7 promoter: promoter for bacteriophage T7 RNA polymerase
    398..638     +  promoter       U6 promoter: RNA polymerase III promoter for human U6 snRNA
    667..742     +  misc_RNA       gRNA scaffold: guide RNA scaffold for the Streptococcus pyogenes CRISPR/Cas9 system
    789..836     -  CDS            lacI (fragment): lac repressor; lacI; The lac repressor binds to the lac operator to inhibit transcription in E. coli. This inhibition can be relieved by adding lactose or isopropyl-β-D-thiogalactopyranoside (IPTG).
    873..913     -  rep_origin     RSF ori (fragment): Plasmids containing the RSF 1030 origin of replication can be propagated in E. coli cells that contain additional plasmids with compatible origins.
    991..1579    -  rep_origin     ori: high-copy-number ColE1/pMB1/pBR322/pUC origin of replication
   1750..2610    -  CDS            AmpR: β-lactamase; bla; confers resistance to ampicillin, carbenicillin, and related antibiotics
   2611..2715    -  promoter       AmpR promoter: bla
