[The description below was written by a language model from this plasmid's Addgene catalogue record and pLannotate feature annotations shown in this document.]
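Description:
gh149 is a small (about 2.7 kb) guide RNA expression plasmid built on the EPB104 backbone and catalogued as a mammalian expression vector. Its purpose is to express a single gRNA targeting human GLT1D1, a glycosyltransferase-family gene, and it belongs to a validated gRNA library covering the human glycosyltransferase genes for CRISPR/Cas9 editing. In bacteria it is maintained at high copy through a ColE1/pUC-type origin and selected with ampicillin by way of the β-lactamase gene and its native promoter.

The functional cassette consists of a human U6 promoter, an RNA polymerase III promoter suited to producing short, uncapped transcripts, followed by a short gap where the 20-nt GLT1D1 targeting spacer sits, and then the Streptococcus pyogenes Cas9 gRNA scaffold. Transcription therefore yields a complete single guide RNA that directs SpCas9 to the GLT1D1 locus. The plasmid encodes no Cas9 and has no annotated mammalian selection marker or reporter, so the nuclease must be supplied separately, for example from a co-transfected plasmid or a Cas9-expressing cell line.

A T7 promoter lies just upstream of the U6 cassette and matches the region used for sequencing the insert. The remaining annotations (fragments of an M13 origin, lacZα, lacI and an RSF origin) are partial matches that appear to be remnants of the parental cloning vector rather than working elements. The insert was introduced by restriction cloning, though the record does not state the sites used. Typical use is transient delivery into human cells to generate GLT1D1 knockouts or indels for studying glycosylation.
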