Addgene plasmid #106819: gh149
Purpose: expression of gRNA targeting GLT1D1
Depositing lab: Eric-Paul Bennett. Depositing organization: University of Copenhagen. Publication: A validated gRNA library for CRISPR/Cas9 targeting of the human glycosyltransferase genome. Narimatsu Y, Joshi HJ, Zhang Y, Gomes C, Chen YH, Lorenzetti F, Furukawa S, Schjoldager K, Hansen L, Clausen H, Bennett EP, Wandall HH. Glycobiology. 2018 Jan 5. pii: 4791732. doi: 10.1093/glycob/cwx101. PubMed 29315387.
Backbone
  Vector backbone: EPB104
  Backbone manufacturer: Eric-Paul Bennett (Addgene plasmid # 68369)
  Backbone size w/o insert (bp): 2376
  Vector type: Mammalian Expression
Growth in bacteria
  Bacterial resistance: Ampicillin, 100 μg/mL
  Growth temperature: 37°C
  Growth strain: DH5alpha
  Copy number: High Copy
Gene/Insert
  Gene/Insert name: GLT1D1
  gRNA/shRNA sequence: GCTCTTCATCTCTATAGGGG
  Species: H. sapiens (human)
  Entrez Gene: GLT1D1 (a.k.a. FLJ31978)
  Cloning method: Restriction Enzyme; 5′ cloning site unknown (unknown if destroyed); 3′ cloning site unknown (unknown if destroyed)
  Sequencing primers: 5′ T7NP
Terms and licenses: Academic/Nonprofit Terms; Industry Terms: Not Available to Industry
How to cite: gh149 was a gift from Eric-Paul Bennett (Addgene plasmid # 106819 ; http://n2t.net/addgene:106819 ; RRID:Addgene_106819)
