>Addgene plasmid #106819 | gh149 | addgene partial sequence | sequence record 221359 | hU6-F 5'-GAGGGCCTATTTCCCATGATT-3'
GGAATTAATTTGACTGTAAACACAAAGATATTAGTACAAAATACGTGACGTAGAAAGTAATAATTTCTTG
GGTAGTTTGCAGTTTTAAAATTATGTTTTAAAATGGACTATCATATGCTTACCGTAACTTGAAAGTATTT
CGATTTCTTGGCTTTATATATCTTGTGGAAAGGACGAAACACCGCTCTTCATCTCTATAGGGGGTTTTAG
AGCTAGAAATAGCAAGTTAAAATAAGGCTAGTCCGTTATCAACTTGAAAAAGTGGCACCGAGTCGGTGCT
TTTTTTGGTACCTGGAGCACAAGACTGGCCTCATGGGCCTTCCGCTCACTGCCCGCTTTCCAGTCGGGAA
ACCTGTCGTGCCAGCTGCATTAACATGGTCATAGCTGTTTCCTTGCGTATTGGGCGCTCTCCGCTTCCTC
GCTCACTGACTCGCTGCGCTCGGTCGTTCGGGTAAAGCCTGGGGTGCCTAATGAGCAAAAGGCCAGCAAA
AGGCCAGGAACCGTAAAAAGGCCGCGTTGCTGGCGTTTTTCCATAGGCTCCGCCCCCCTGACGAGCATCA
CAAAAATCGACGCTCAAGTCAGAGGTGGCGAAACCCGACAGGACTATAAAGATACCAGGCGTTTCCCCCT
GGAAGCTCCCTCGTGCGCTCTCCTGTTCCGACCCTGCCGCTTACCGGATACCTGTCCGCCTTTCTCCCTT
CGGGAAGCGTGGCGCTTTCTCATAGCTCACGCTGTAGGTATCTCAGTTCGGTGTAGGTCGTTCGCTCCAA
GCTGGGCTGTGTGCACGAACCCCCCGTTCAGCCCGACCGCTGCGCCTTATCCGGTAACTATCGTCTTGAG
TCCAACCCGGTAAGACACGACTTATCGCCACTGGCAGCAGCCACTGGTAACAGGATTAGCAGA
